>Addgene plasmid #229597 | pCytERM-td8ox2StayGold-N1 | addgene full sequence | sequence record 478804 | Addgene NGS Result
TAGTTATTAATAGTAATCAATTACGGGGTCATTAGTTCATAGCCCATATATGGAGTTCCGCGTTACATAA
CTTACGGTAAATGGCCCGCCTGGCTGACCGCCCAACGACCCCCGCCCATTGACGTCAATAATGACGTATG
TTCCCATAGTAACGCCAATAGGGACTTTCCATTGACGTCAATGGGTGGAGTATTTACGGTAAACTGCCCA
CTTGGCAGTACATCAAGTGTATCATATGCCAAGTACGCCCCCTATTGACGTCAATGACGGTAAATGGCCC
GCCTGGCATTATGCCCAGTACATGACCTTATGGGACTTTCCTACTTGGCAGTACATCTACGTATTAGTCA
TCGCTATTACCATGGTGATGCGGTTTTGGCAGTACATCAATGGGCGTGGATAGCGGTTTGACTCACGGGG
ATTTCCAAGTCTCCACCCCATTGACGTCAATGGGAGTTTGTTTTGGCACCAAAATCAACGGGACTTTCCA
AAATGTCGTAACAACTCCGCCCCATTGACGCAAATGGGCGGTAGGCGTGTACGGTGGGAGGTCTATATAA
GCAGAGCTGGTTTAGTGAACCGTCAGATCCGCTAGCGCTACCGGACTCAGATCTATGGACCCTGTGGTGG
TGCTGGGGCTCTGTCTCTCCTGTTTGCTTCTCCTTTCACTCTGGAAACAGAGCTATGGGGGAGGGAAGCT
TCGAATTCTGCAGTCGACGGTACCGCGGGCCCGGGATCCACCGGTCGCCACCATGGCTAGCACTGGGGAA
GAACTGTTCACAGGAGTCGTGCCGTTTAAGTTCCAGTTGAAGGGCACGATCAATGGAAAGTCTTTCACAG
TGGAAGGAGAGGGTGAGGGTAATAGCCATGAAGGTTCACACAAAGGCAAGTACGTCTGTACCTCTGGAAA
GCTTCCGATGTCATGGGCCGCTCTGGGTACCTCCTTTGGGTATGGCATGAAATACTATACAAAGTACCCC
TCAGGGTTGAAGAACTGGTTCCATGAGGTCATGCCCGAAGGATTCACCTATGATCGCCACATCCAGTATA
AGGGCGACGGCTCTATTCATGCCAAACATCAACACTTCATGAAGAACGGCACCTACCATAACATCGTGGA
GTTTACTGGACAAGACTTTAAGGAGAATAGCCCAGTTCTGACCGGTGATATGAACGTAAGCCTGCCTAAC
GAAGTGCAGCACATTCCCAGGGACGATGGGGTTGAGTGTCCTGTTACCCTGCTGTACCCTCTGTTGAGCG
ACAAATCCAAATGCGTAGAGGCGTTTCAGAACACCATTATCAAACCACTGCATAACCAACCAGCTCCCGA
TGTACCGTACCATTGGATACGGAAACAGTATACCCAGTCAAAAGACGACACTGAGGAACGTGACCACATT
ATCCAGTCCGAGACACTTGAAGCACACCTCTATTCACGAACAAAACTGGAGGGGCATGGCACTGGCTCTA
CTGGATCCGGCTCCAGTGGAACAGCATCAAGCGAGGACAACAATATGGCCTCCACAGGAGAGGAGCTGTT
CACCGGAGTCGTTCCATTCAAATTTCAGCTGAAAGGCACCATTAATGGGAAAAGCTTCACAGTGGAGGGA
GAAGGTGAAGGTAATAGTCACGAAGGGAGCCACAAGGGAAAATACGTCTGCACTAGCGGGAAACTCCCAA
TGTCTTGGGCTGCACTGGGGACTAGCTTTGGCTACGGGATGAAGTACTACACGAAGTATCCTTCCGGCCT
CAAGAACTGGTTTCACGAGGTGATGCCAGAAGGGTTTACCTATGATAGACACATACAGTACAAGGGCGAC
GGCAGTATCCACGCGAAACACCAGCATTTCATGAAGAATGGGACGTACCACAACATTGTGGAATTTACGG
GCCAAGACTTCAAGGAGAATTCTCCCGTGCTTACCGGCGATATGAACGTGAGTCTGCCAAATGAGGTGCA
GCATATACCTAGGGACGATGGTGTGGAATGTCCCGTCACACTGCTGTATCCTCTGCTCAGTGATAAATCT
AAGTGCGTTGAGGCCTTCCAAAACACCATCATCAAGCCCTTGCATAATCAGCCTGCCCCTGATGTGCCCT
ATCACTGGATCCGGAAGCAGTACACACAGTCCAAGGATGACACTGAGGAGAGAGATCACATTATCCAGAG
CGAGACTCTCGAAGCCCACCTTTAAGCGGCCGCGACTCTAGATCATAATCAGCCATACCACATTTGTAGA
GGTTTTACTTGCTTTAAAAAACCTCCCACACCTCCCCCTGAACCTGAAACATAAAATGAATGCAATTGTT
GTTGTTAACTTGTTTATTGCAGCTTATAATGGTTACAAATAAAGCAATAGCATCACAAATTTCACAAATA
AAGCATTTTTTTCACTGCATTCTAGTTGTGGTTTGTCCAAACTCATCAATGTATCTTAAGGCGTAAATTG
TAAGCGTTAATATTTTGTTAAAATTCGCGTTAAATTTTTGTTAAATCAGCTCATTTTTTAACCAATAGGC
CGAAATCGGCAAAATCCCTTATAAATCAAAAGAATAGACCGAGATAGGGT
[37 nt withheld, positions 2571-2607]
AAAGAACGTGGACTCCAACGTCAAAGG
[49 nt withheld, positions 2635-2683]
T
[91 nt withheld, positions 2685-2775]
G
[124 nt withheld, positions 2777-2900]
CAGGTGGCACTTTTCGGGGAAATGTGCGCGGAACCCCTATTTGTTTATTTTTCTAAATACATTCAAATAT
GTATCCGCTCATGAGACAATAACCCTGATAAATGCTTCAATAATATTGAAAAAGGAAGAGTCCTGAGGCG
GAAAGAACCAGCTGTGGAATGTGTGTCAGTTAGGGTGTGGAAAGTCCCCAGGCTCCCCAGCAGGCAGAAG
TATGCAAAGCATGCATCTCAATTAGTCAGCAACCAGGTGTGGAAAGTCCCCAGGCTCCCCAGCAGGCAGA
AGTATGCAAAGCATGCATCTCAATTAGTCAGCAACCATAGTCCCGCCCCTAACTCCGCCCATCCCGCCCC
TAACTCCGCCCAGTTCCGCCCATTCTCCGCCCCATGGCTGACTAATTTTTTTTATTTATGCAGAGGCCGA
GGCCGCCTCGGCCTCTGAGCTATTCCAGAAGTAGTGAGGAGGCTTTTTTGGAGGCCTAGGCTTTTGCAAA
GATCGATCAAGAGACAGGATGAGGATCGTTTCGCATGATTGAACAAGATGGATTGCACGCAGGTTCTCCG
GCCGCTTGGGTGGAGAGGCTATTCGGCTATGACTGGGCACAACAGACAATCGGCTGCTCTGATGCCGCCG
TGTTCCGGCTGTCAGCGCAGGGGCGCCCGGTTCTTTTTGTCAAGACCGACCTGTCCGGTGCCCTGAATGA
ACTGCAAGACGAGGCAGCGCGGCTATCGTGGCTGGCCACGACGGGCGTTCCTTGCGCAGCTGTGCTCGAC
GTTGTCACTGAAGCGGGAAGGGACTGGCTGCTATTGGGCGAAGTGCCGGGGCAGGATCTCCTGTCATCTC
ACCTTGCTCCTGCCGAGAAAGTATCCATCATGGCTGATGCAATGCGGCGGCTGCATACGCTTGATCCGGC
TACCTGCCCATTCGACCACCAAGCGAAACATCGCATCGAGCGAGCACGTACTCGGATGGAAGCCGGTCTT
GTCGATCAGGATGATCTGGACGAAGAGCATCAGGGGCTCGCGCCAGCCGAACTGTTCGCCAGGCTCAAGG
CGAGCATGCCCGACGGCGAGGATCTCGTCGTGACCCATGGCGATGCCTGCTTGCCGAATATCATGGTGGA
AAATGGCCGCTTTTCTGGATTCATCGACTGTGGCCGGCTGGGTGTGGCGGACCGCTATCAGGACATAGCG
TTGGCTACCCGTGATATTGCTGAAGAGCTTGGCGGCGAATGGGCTGACCGCTTCCTCGTGCTTTACGGTA
TCGCCGCTCCCGATTCGCAGCGCATCGCCTTCTATCGCCTTCTTGACGAGTTCTTCTGAGCGGGACTCTG
GGGTTCGAAATGACCGACCAAGCGACGCCCAACCTGCCATCACGAGATTTCGATTCCACCGCCGCCTTCT
ATGAAAGGTTGGGCTTCGGAATCGTTTTCCGGGACGCCGGCTGGATGATCCTCCAGCGCGGGGATCTCAT
GCTGGAGTTCTTCGCCCACCCTAGGGGGAGGCTAACTGAAACACGGAAGGAGACAATACCGGAAGGAACC
CGCGCTATGACGGCAATAAAAAGACAGAATAAAACGCACGGTGTTGGGTCGTTTGTTCATAAACGCGGGG
TTCGGTCCCAGGGCTGGCACTCTGTCGATACCCCACCGAGACCCCATTGGGGCCAATACGCCCGCGTTTC
TTCCTTTTCCCCACCCCACCCCCCAAGTTCGGGTGAAGGCCCAGGGCTCGCAGCCAACGTCGGGGCGGCA
GGCCCTGCCATAGCCTCAGGTTACTCATATATACTTTAGATTGATTTAAAACTTCATTTTTAATTTAAAA
GGATCTAGGTGAAGATCCTTTTTGATAATCTCATGACCAAAATCCCTTAACGTGAGTTTTCGTTCCACTG
AGCGTCAGACCCCGTAGAAAAGATCAAAGGATCTTCTTGAGATCCTTTTTTTCTGCGCGTAATCTGCTGC
TTGCAAACAAAAAAACCACCGCTACCAGCGGTGGTTTGTTTGCCGGATCAAGAGCTACCAACTCTTTTTC
CGAAGGTAACTGGCTTCAGCAGAGCGCAGATACCAAATACTGTTCTTCTAGTGTAGCCGTAGTTAGGCCA
CCACTTCAAGAACTCTGTAGCACCGCCTACATACCTCGCTCTGCTAATCCTGTTACCAGTGGCTGCTGCC
AGTGGCGATAAGTCGTGTCTTACCGGGTTGGACTCAAGACGATAGTTACCGGATAAGGCGCAGCGGTCGG
GCTGAACGGGGGGTTCGTGCACACAGCCCAGCTTGGAGCGAACGACCTACACCGAACTGAGATACCTACA
GCGTGAGCTATGAGAAAGCGCCACGCTTCCCGAAGGGAGAAAGGCGGACAGGTATCCGGTAAGCGGCAGG
GTCGGAACAGGAGAGCGCACGAGGGAGCTTCCAGGGGGAAACGCCTGGTATCTTTATAGTCCTGTCGGGT
TTCGCCACCTCTGACTTGAGCGTCGATTTTTGTGATGCTCGTCAGGGGGGCGGAGCCTATGGAAAAACGC
CAGCAACGCGGCCTTTTTACGGTTCCTGGCCTTTTGCTGGCCTTTTGCTCACATGTTCTTTCCTGCGTTA
TCCCCTGATTCTGTGGATAACCGTATTACCGCCATGCAT
Features (pLannotate 1.2.2; 17 found; start..end, strand, type, name):
     61..364     +  enhancer       CMV enhancer: human cytomegalovirus immediate early enhancer
    365..568     +  promoter       CMV promoter: human cytomegalovirus (CMV) immediate early promoter
    591..614     +  misc_feature   MCS (fragment): multiple cloning site
    615..701     +  CDS            CYP2C1 (fragment): CP2C1_RABIT - Experimental evidence at protein level: Swiss-Prot protein existence level 1. Cytochromes P450 are a group of heme-thiolate monooxygenases. In liver microsomes, this enzyme is involved in an NADPH-dependent electron transport pathway. It oxidizes a variety of structurally unrelated compounds, including steroids, fatty acids, and xenobiotics. From Oryctolagus cuniculus (Rabbit).
    696..739     +  misc_feature   MCS (fragment): multiple cloning site
   1446..1520    +  CDS            TDsmURFP (fragment): TDsmURFP is a basic (constitutively fluorescent) near ir fluorescent protein published in 2016, derived from Trichodesmium erythraeum IMS101. It requires the cofactor biliverdin for fluorescence.
   1530..1546    +  CDS            VN155(I152L) (fragment): improved N-terminal fragment of mVenus for use in bimolecular fluorescence complementation (BiFC) (Kodama and Hu, 2010)
   2211..2294    +  CDS            large T antigen (fragment): large T antigen from SV40 (simian virus 40)
   2317..2438    +  polyA_signal   SV40 poly(A) signal: SV40 polyadenylation signal
   2472..2900    -  rep_origin     f1 ori (sequence partly withheld): f1 bacteriophage origin of replication; arrow indicates direction of (+) strand synthesis
   2927..3031    +  promoter       AmpR promoter: bla
   3033..3390    +  promoter       SV40 promoter: SV40 enhancer and early promoter
   3425..4219    +  CDS            NeoR/KanR: aminoglycoside phosphotransferase from Tn5; aph(3')-II (or nptII); confers resistance to neomycin, kanamycin, and G418 (Geneticin®)
   4240..4392    +  CDS            ble (fragment): BLE_KLEPN - Experimental evidence at protein level: Swiss-Prot protein existence level 1. Binding protein with a strong affinity to the bleomycin family of antibiotics. Binds to CL990; an antimitotic-antibiotic compound. From Klebsiella pneumoniae.
   4451..4498    +  polyA_signal   HSV TK poly(A) signal: herpes simplex virus thymidine kinase polyadenylation signal (Cole and Stacy, 1985)
   4589..4605    -  polyA_signal   bGH poly(A) signal (fragment): bovine growth hormone polyadenylation signal
   4827..5415    +  rep_origin     ori: high-copy-number ColE1/pMB1/pBR322/pUC origin of replication
