[The description below was written by a language model from this plasmid's Addgene catalogue record and pLannotate feature annotations shown in this document.]
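Description:
pCytERM-td8ox2StayGold-N1 is a mammalian expression plasmid built on an N1-type backbone (pN1), in which a targeting sequence is placed upstream of a fluorescent protein so that the fluorophore forms the C-terminal part of the fusion. It is propagated in E. coli from a high-copy ColE1/pUC-type origin and selected with kanamycin. Resistance comes from the Tn5 NeoR/KanR aminoglycoside phosphotransferase, which sits behind both a bacterial bla promoter and the SV40 enhancer/early promoter and is followed by an HSV TK polyadenylation signal. The same cassette can therefore give G418 selection in mammalian cells. An f1 origin is also present.

The expression cassette is driven by the human CMV immediate early enhancer and promoter and ends in the SV40 poly(A) signal. Immediately downstream of the promoter, the feature table identifies a short N-terminal fragment of rabbit cytochrome P450 CYP2C1. This corresponds to the "CytERM" element of the name and the "P450" of the stated purpose. Such a fragment generally acts as a membrane anchor that holds the fused protein on the cytoplasmic face of the endoplasmic reticulum. It is joined through polylinker remnants to the synthetic insert td8ox2StayGold, a variant of the green fluorescent protein StayGold; the "td" prefix suggests a tandem dimer.

The annotation software did not recognise StayGold itself. The insert region carries only short fragment hits to unrelated proteins (TDsmURFP, a Venus fragment, SV40 large T antigen), which are most likely incidental matches to linker or flanking sequence. CytERM fusions are commonly used to label the ER and to assess a fluorescent protein's oligomerisation tendency in cells, although the record states only that the plasmid expresses P450-td8ox2StayGold in mammalian cells.
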