Addgene plasmid #229597: pCytERM-td8ox2StayGold-N1
Purpose: Expresses P450-td8ox2StayGold in mammalian cells
Depositing lab: Kiryl Piatkevich. Depositing organization: Westlake University. Publication: Bright and stable monomeric green fluorescent protein derived from StayGold. Zhang H, Lesnov GD, Subach OM, Zhang W, Kuzmicheva TP, Vlaskina AV, Samygina VR, Chen L, Ye X, Nikolaeva AY, Gabdulkhakov A, Papadaki S, Qin W, Borshchevskiy V, Perfilov MM, Gavrikov AS, Drobizhev M, Mishin AS, Piatkevich KD, Subach FV. Nat Methods. 2024 Apr;21(4):657-665. doi: 10.1038/s41592-024-02203-y. Epub 2024 Feb 26. PubMed 38409224.
Backbone
  Vector backbone: pN1
  Vector type: Mammalian Expression
Growth in bacteria
  Bacterial resistance: Kanamycin, 50 μg/mL
  Growth temperature: 37°C
  Growth strain: DH5alpha
  Copy number: High Copy
Gene/Insert
  Gene/Insert name: td8ox2StayGold
  Species: Synthetic
  Cloning method: Ligation Independent Cloning
Terms and licenses: Academic/Nonprofit Terms; Industry Terms: Not Available to Industry
How to cite: pCytERM-td8ox2StayGold-N1 was a gift from Kiryl Piatkevich (Addgene plasmid # 229597 ; http://n2t.net/addgene:229597 ; RRID:Addgene_229597)
